Addgene plasmid #209746: pAMC070n1a12
Purpose: ColA BBa_B0014 tetAp SD8 ScTrpRS rrnB1 proB SD8 Lum1PylRS BBaB10014RNAItrpA+ J23100 SD8 MmPylRS T3Te-T7Te DHFR
Depositing lab: Ahmed Badran. Depositing organization: Scripps California (The Scripps Research Institute). Publication: Efficient genetic code expansion without host genome modifications. Costello A, Peterson AA, Lanster DL, Li Z, Carver GD, Badran AH. Nat Biotechnol. 2024 Sep 11. doi: 10.1038/s41587-024-02385-y. PubMed 39261591.
Backbone
  Vector backbone: pAB228
  Backbone manufacturer: self
  Backbone size w/o insert (bp): 1666
  Vector type: Bacterial Expression
Growth in bacteria
  Bacterial resistance: Trimethoprim, 50 μg/mL
  Growth temperature: 37°C
  Growth strain: DH5alpha
  Copy number: Unknown
Gene/Insert
  Gene/Insert name: tRNA operon - ScTrpRS - Lum1PylRS - MmPylRS
  Species: Synthetic
  Insert size (bp): 5114
Terms and licenses: Academic/Nonprofit Terms; Industry Terms: Not Available to Industry
Depositor comments: Please visit https://doi.org/10.1101/2024.05.15.594368 for bioRxiv preprint.
How to cite: pAMC070n1a12 was a gift from Ahmed Badran (Addgene plasmid # 209746 ; http://n2t.net/addgene:209746 ; RRID:Addgene_209746)
