[The description below was written by a language model from this plasmid's Addgene catalogue record and pLannotate feature annotations shown in this document.]
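Description:
pAMC070n1a12 is a bacterial expression plasmid built on the small pAB228 backbone for genetic code expansion in E. coli. It replicates from a ColA origin, which is compatible with other common origin classes and so lets the plasmid coexist with additional plasmids in the same cell. Selection is by trimethoprim, conferred by a type I dihydrofolate reductase (dhfrI) gene on the reverse strand. Copy number is not recorded.

The synthetic insert of roughly 5.1 kb combines a tRNA operon with three aminoacyl-tRNA synthetase cassettes, each insulated by its own terminator. The feature table shows three tRNA genes in tandem downstream of a lac operator, followed by a terminator fragment; the record does not identify the individual tRNAs, their anticodons, or the operon's promoter. Next, a tetA promoter and SD8 ribosome-binding site drive the Saccharomyces cerevisiae tryptophanyl-tRNA synthetase (ScTrpRS, annotated as WRS1), ending at the rrnB T1 terminator. According to the purpose line, a proB promoter with SD8 then expresses Lum1PylRS. This coding region is not recognised by the automated annotation, which marks only short fragment hits (sspB, RSF1010 oriV, ColE1 ori) in that interval; these are probably spurious matches rather than functional elements. Finally, a constitutive J23100-family promoter with SD8 drives the Methanosarcina mazei pyrrolysyl-tRNA synthetase (MmPylRS), closed by T3Te and T7Te terminators.

Supplying three synthetases together with three tRNAs on one plasmid suggests use of multiple synthetase/tRNA pairs for non-canonical amino acid incorporation. This fits the associated work on efficient genetic code expansion without host genome modification, although the record does not state the amino acid substrates or target codons.
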