Features (pLannotate 1.2.2; 19 found; start..end, strand, type, name):
      1..636     -  rep_origin     ColA ori: Plasmids containing the ColA origin of replication can be propagated in E. coli cells that contain additional plasmids with compatible origins.
    659..686     +  terminator     T7Te terminator: phage T7 early transcription terminator
    931..947     +  protein_bind   lac operator: The lac repressor binds to the lac operator to inhibit transcription in E. coli. This inhibition can be relieved by adding lactose or isopropyl-β-D-thiogalactopyranoside (IPTG). lac repressor encoded by lacI
   1235..1303    +  ncRNA          tRNA: Accession: RF00005 - tRNA
   1369..1441    +  ncRNA          tRNA: Accession: RF00005 - tRNA
   1489..1561    +  ncRNA          tRNA: Accession: RF00005 - tRNA
   1622..1651    +  terminator     bacterial terminator (fragment): putative bacterial transcription terminator
   1712..1767    +  promoter       tetR/tetA promoters: tetR; overlapping promoters for bacterial tetR and tetA
   1813..3108    +  CDS            WRS1: SYWC_YEAST - Experimental evidence at protein level: Swiss-Prot protein existence level 1. From Saccharomyces cerevisiae (strain ATCC 204508 / S288c) (Baker's yeast).
   3129..3173    +  terminator     rrnB T1 terminator: transcription terminator T1 from the E. coli rrnB gene
   3195..3257    +  CDS            sspB (fragment): SSPB_ECOLI - Experimental evidence at protein level: Swiss-Prot protein existence level 1. Also stimulates degradation of the N-terminus of RseA (residues 1-108, alone or in complex with sigma-E) by ClpX-ClpP in a non-ssrA-mediated fashion. From Escherichia coli (strain K12).
   3476..3493    +  rep_origin     RSF1010 oriV (fragment): replication origin of the broad-host-range plasmid RSF1010; requires the RSF1010 RepA/B/C proteins for replication (Scholz et al., 1989)
   4226..4253    +  terminator     T7Te terminator: phage T7 early transcription terminator
   4320..4365    -  rep_origin     ori (fragment): high-copy-number ColE1/pMB1/pBR322/pUC origin of replication
   4421..4445    +  promoter       J23119(SpeI) promoter (fragment): bacterial promoter (Registry of Standard Biological Parts BBa J23119) modified to end with an SpeI site
   4479..5840    +  CDS            pylS: PYLS_METMA - Experimental evidence at protein level: Swiss-Prot protein existence level 1. Catalyzes the attachment of pyrrolysine to tRNA(Pyl). Pyrrolysine is a lysine derivative encoded by the termination codon UAG. From Methanosarcina mazei (strain ATCC BAA-159 / DSM 3647 / Goe1 / Go1 / JCM 11833 / OCM 88) (Methanosarcina frisia).
   5883..5912    +  terminator     T3Te terminator: phage T3 early transcription terminator
   5913..5940    -  terminator     T7Te terminator: phage T7 early transcription terminator
   5972..6442    -  CDS            dhfrI: DYR1_ECOLX - Experimental evidence at protein level: Swiss-Prot protein existence level 1. Key enzyme in folate metabolism. Catalyzes an essential reaction for de novo glycine and purine synthesis, and for DNA precursor synthesis (By similarity). From Escherichia coli.
>Addgene plasmid #209746 | pAMC070n1a12 | addgene full sequence | sequence record 446699 | Addgene NGS Result
AAACGTCCTAGAAGATGCCAGGAGGATACTTAGCAGAGAGACAATAAGGCCGGAGCGAAGCCGTTTTTCC
ATAGGCTCCGCCCCCCTGACGAACATCACGAAATCTGACGCTCAAATCAGTGGTGGCGAAACCCGACAGG
ACTATAAAGATACCAGGCGTTTCCCCCTGATGGCTCCCTCTTGCGCTCTCCTGTTCCCGTCCTGCGGCGT
CCGTGTTGTGGTGGAGGCTTTACCCAAATCACCACGTCCCGTTCCGTGTAGACAGTTCGCTCCAAGCTGG
GCTGTGTGCAAGAACCCCCCGTTCAGCCCGACTGCTGCGCCTTATCCGGTAACTATCATCTTGAGTCCAA
CCCGGAAAGACACGACAAAACGCCACTGGCAGCAGCCATTGGTAACTGAGAATTAGTGGATTTAGATATC
GAGAGTCTTGAAGTGGTGGCCTAACAGAGGCTACACTGAAAGGACAGTATTTGGTATCTGCGCTCCACTA
AAGCCAGTTACCAGGTTAAGCAGTTCCCCAACTGACTTAACCTTCGATCAAACCGCCTCCCCAGGCGGTT
TTTTCGTTTACAGAGCAGGAGATTACGACGATCGTAAAAGGATCTCAAGAAGATCATTTACGGATTCCCG
ACACCAAAGAGGACATCCGGTTCACACTGGCTCACCTTCGGGTGGGCCTTTCTGCGTTTATATACTAGAG
AGAGAATATAAAAAGCCAGATTATTAATCCGGCTTTTTTATTATTTAGACTTAGGGACCCTTGTGCTTCT
CAAATGCCTGAGGCCAGTTTGCTCAGGCTCTCCCCGTGGAGGTAATAATTGACGATATGATCAGTGCACG
GCTAACTAAGCGGCCTGCTGACTTTCTCGCCGATCAAAAGGCATTTTGCTATTAAGGGATTGACGAGGGC
GTATCTGCGCAGTAAGATAATTGTGAGCGGATAACAATTAGCAGACAAGATAATTTTGCACCCAGCAAAC
TTGGTACGTAAACGCATCGTGGCGAACTGGTCCGGGACCACCGAGCATTCCTAAGCTCCGGTTAGCCGGG
TTCAACTCCCGGGTTCGTCGCCAAAATTTGAAAGTGCTGTAAGGCACAGACCACCCAAGGGGGACGGTCC
GGCGACCAGCAGGCCTCTATAAGCCTCGCCTTGCGGGGTTCGACACCCCGGTCTCTCGCCAGTTTAAAAG
ACATCGGCGTCAAGCGGATGTCTGGCTGAAAGGCCTGAAGAATTTGGACCTGTGATCATGTAGATCGAGA
GGCTTCTAATCCATATCAGCCGGGTTAGATTCCCGGCGGGTCCGCCATCTCTTACTTGATATGGCTTTAG
TAGCGGTATCAATATCAGCAGTAAAATAAATTTCCCGATCCCGCCCTAGCTCAGAGGTAGAGCGTGCCTC
TCTAGAAGGGCATGGTCCCCGGTTCAAATCCTGGGGGCGGGACCAACTACTTTATGTAGTCTCCGCCGTG
TAGCAAGAAATTGAGAAGTGAACTGGTGGCTCAATGGTAGAGCTGCACGCTTCCGAACGTGTTGGTTGCA
GGTTCAAGTCCTGTCCAGTTCACCAATTTATTCAAGACGCTTACCTTGTAAGTGCACCCAGTAGGATCCG
TCGACCTGCAGATCCTTAGCGAAAGCTAAGGATTTTTTTTAAGCTTCTGCCATTCATCCGAGACTTAGGG
ACCCTGCGGCCGCCATTAATTCCTAATTTTTGTTGACACTCTATCATTGATAGAGTTATTTTACCACTCC
CTATCAGTGATAGAGAAAAGTGAAATGAATAGACCTGCAGGTGCAGTAAGGAGGAAAAAAAAATGTCTAA
CGATGAAACCGTTGAAAAAGTTACCCAGCAGGTTTCTGAATTGAAATCTACCGATGTTAAAGAACAGGTT
GTTACCCCGTGGGATGTTGAAGGTGGTGTTGATGAACAGGGTCGTGCGCAGAACATTGATTACGATAAAT
TGATTAAACAGTTCGGTACCAAACCGGTTAACGAAGAAACCTTGAAACGTTTCAAACAGGTTACCGGTCG
TGAACCGCATCATTTCTTGCGTAAAGGTTTGTTCTTCTCTGAACGTGATTTCACCAAAATTTTGGATTTG
TACGAACAGGGTAAACCGTTCTTCTTGGTTACCGGTCGTGGTCCGTCTTCTGATTCTATGCATTTGGGTC
ATATGATTCCGTTCGTTTTCACCAAATGGTTGCAGGAAGTTTTCGATGTTCCGTTGGTTATTCCGTTGAC
CGATGATGAAAAATTCTTGTTCAAACATAAATTGACCATTAACGATGTTAAAAACTTCGCGCGTGAAAAC
GCGAAAGATATTATTGCGGTTGGTTTCGATCCGAAAAACACCTTCATTTTCTCTGATTTGCAGTACATGG
GTGGTGCGTTCTACGAAACCGTTGTTCGTGTTTCTCGTCAGATTACCGGTTCTACCGCGAAAGCGGTTTT
CGGTTTCAACGATTCTGATTGTATTGGTAAATTCCATTTCGCGTCTATTCAGATTGCGTGTGCGTTCCCG
TCTTCTTTCCCGAACGTTTTGGGTTTGCCGGATAAAACCCCGTGTTTGTGTCCGTGTGCGATTGATCAGG
ATCCGTACTTCCGTGTTTGTCGTGATGTTGCGGATAAATTGAAATACTCTAAACCGGCGTTGTTGCATTC
TCGTTTCTTCCCGGCGTTGCAGGGTTCTACCACCAAAATGTCTGCGTCTGATGATACCACCGCGATTTTC
ATGACCGATACCCCGAAACAGATTCAGAAAAAAATTAACAAATACGCGTTCTCTGGTGGTCAGGTTTCTG
CGGATTTGCATCGTGAATTGGGTGGTAACCCGGATGTTGATGTTGCGTACCAGTACTTGTCTTTCTTCAA
AGATGATGATGTTTTCTTGAAAGAATGTTACGATAAATACAAATCTGGTGAATTGTTGTCTGGTGAAATG
AAAAAATTGTGTATTGAAACCTTGCAGGAATTCGTTAAAGCGTTCCAGGAACGTCGTGCGCAGGTTGATG
AAGAAACCTTGGATAAATTCATGGTTCCGCATAAATTGGTTTGGGGTGAAAAAGAACGTTTGGTTGCGCC
GAAACCGAAAACCAAACAGGAAAAAAAATAAACTTAATTAACGGCACTCAAATAAAACGAAAGGCTCAGT
CGAAAGACTGGGCCTTTCGTTTTGCTGAGGAGACTTAGGGACCCTCACAGCTAACACCACGTCGTCCCTA
TCTGCTGCCCTAGGTCTATGAGTGGTTGCTGGATAACTTTACGGGCATGCATAAGGCTCGTAATATATAT
TCAGGGAGACCACAACGGTTTCCCTCTACAAATAATTTTGTTTAACTTTACCTGCAGGTGCAGTAAGGAG
GAAAAAAAAATGGATACCCGTTTGACCCCGGCGCAGGCGCAGCGTATTCGTGAAATGGGTGGTACCGTTG
ATCCGTCTTTGGCGTTCTCTTCTGAAGCGGAACGTGAATCTGCGTTCCAGCGTATTTCTGCGGATTTGCA
GGGTGCGAACTTGGCGAAAATTCGTCGTTGTGCGGAAGCGCCGGAACGTCATCCGATTGGTTCTTTGGAA
AACACCTTGGCGTGTGCGTTGGCGGCGAAAGGTTTCATTGAAGTTAAAACCCCGATGATGATTCCGGCGG
ATGGTTTGGTTAAAATGGGTATTGATGAATCTCATCCGTTGTGGAACCAGGTTTTCTGGGTTGGTCCGAA
AAAAGCGTTGCGTCCGATGTTGGCGCCGAACATTTTCTTCTTGGGTCGTCATTTGCGTCGTTCTGTTCCG
GCGCCGTTGTTGTTGTTCGAAATTGGTCCGTGTTTCCGTAAAGAATCTCGTGGTTCTAACCATTTGGAAG
AATTCACCATGTTGAACTTGTTCGAATTGGCGCCGCAGGCGGATGCGACCGAACGTTTGAAAGAACATAT
TGCGACCGTTATGAACGCGGTTGGTTTGCCGTACGAATTGGTTGTTGAAGGTTCTGAAGTTTTCGGTACC
ACCATTGATGTTGAAGTTGATGGTGTTGAATTGGCGTCTGGTGCGGTTGGTCCGTTGCCGATGGATAAAC
CGCATGGTATTACCGAACCGTGGGCGGGTGTTGGTTTCGGTTTGGAACGTATTGCGTTGATGCGTACCAA
AGAACAGAACATTAAAAAAGTTGGTCGTTCTTTGGTTTACGTTAACGGTGCGCGTATTGATATTTAAACG
GAGCCAATGTCCTCAGCGTCACACTGGCTCAACTTCGGGTGGGCCTTTCTGCGTTTATATACTAGAGAGA
GAATATAAAAAGCCAGATTATTAATCCGGCTTTTTTATTATTTGGATCCGATCCGGCAAACAAACCACCG
TTGGTAGCGGTGGTTTTTTTGTTTGACCGGTAAAAAAAAGCCCGCTCATTAGGCGGGCTGGGTATCTGAT
TGCTGGTACCTTGACGGCTAGCTCAGTCCTAGGTACAGTGCTAGCGGTGCAGTAAGGAGGAAAAAAAAAT
GGATAAAAAACCGTTGAACACCTTGATTTCTGCGACCGGTTTGTGGATGTCTCGTACCGGTACCATTCAT
AAAATTAAACATCATGAAGTTTCTCGTTCTAAAATTTACATTGAAATGGCGTGTGGTGATCATTTGGTTG
TTAACAACTCTCGTTCTTCTCGTACCGCGCGTGCGTTGCGTCATCATAAATACCGTAAAACCTGTAAACG
TTGTCGTGTTTCTGATGAAGATTTGAACAAATTCTTGACCAAAGCGAACGAAGATCAGACCTCTGTTAAA
GTTAAAGTTGTTTCTGCGCCGACCCGTACCAAAAAAGCGATGCCGAAATCTGTTGCGCGTGCGCCGAAAC
CGTTGGAAAACACCGAAGCGGCGCAGGCGCAGCCGTCTGGTTCTAAATTCTCTCCGGCGATTCCGGTTTC
TACCCAGGAATCTGTTTCTGTTCCGGCGTCTGTTTCTACCTCTATTTCTTCTATTTCTACCGGTGCGACC
GCGTCTGCGTTGGTTAAAGGTAACACCAACCCGATTACCTCTATGTCTGCGCCGGTTCAGGCGTCTGCGC
CGGCGTTGACCAAATCTCAGACCGATCGTTTGGAAGTTTTGTTGAACCCGAAAGATGAAATTTCTTTGAA
CTCTGGTAAACCGTTCCGTGAATTGGAATCTGAATTGTTGTCTCGTCGTAAAAAAGATTTGCAGCAGATT
TACGCGGAAGAACGTGAAAACTACTTGGGTAAATTGGAACGTGAAATTACCCGTTTCTTCGTTGATCGTG
GTTTCTTGGAAATTAAATCTCCGATTTTGATTCCGTTGGAATACATTGAACGTATGGGTATTGATAACGA
TACCGAATTGTCTAAACAGATTTTCCGTGTTGATAAAAACTTCTGTTTGCGTCCGATGTTGGCGCCGAAC
TTGTACAACTACTTGCGTAAATTGGATCGTGCGTTGCCGGATCCGATTAAAATTTTCGAAATTGGTCCGT
GTTACCGTAAAGAATCTGATGGTAAAGAACATTTGGAAGAATTCACCATGTTGAACTTCTGTCAGATGGG
TTCTGGTTGTACCCGTGAAAACTTGGAATCTATTATTACCGATTTCTTGAACCATTTGGGTATTGATTTC
AAAATTGTTGGTGATTCTTGTATGGTTTACGGTGATACCTTGGATGTTATGCATGGTGATTTGGAATTGT
CTTCTGCGGTTGTTGGTCCGATTCCGTTGGATCGTGAATGGGGTATTGATAAACCGTGGATTGGTGCGGG
TTTCGGTTTGGAACGTTTGTTGAAAGTTAAACATGATTTCAAAAACATTAAACGTGCGGCGCGTTCTGAA
TCTTACTACAACGGTATTTCTACCAACTTGTAAACTTAATTAACGGCACTCCTCAGCTGTAACCAACTCA
CTGGCTCACCTTCACGGGTGAGCCTTTCTTCGCGCAGAAAGGCCCACCCGAAGGTGAGCCAGTGTGATTA
CATTTATGCCCATGGCGTTTAACCTTTCTGCCAAATCTGGTAAGAGTAGTTAATGTTAGACGCGAAATCC
TGGGTGAAAACCGGACGGAAGTTAGACGGAATTTCCGGGAAGTAAACATCACCTTCCGGTTCAATATCAA
TGGTAGAAATATGCAAGGTATCAACCTGATCAATCAAAGATTTGTAAATTTCACCACCACCAGAAACAAT
AACATGATCGGTAATTTTTTTCAAGTTGGTCAACGCATCTTTAATAGACGGGAAAATCAAAACGTTTTCG
TTATCAGAGGTGAAAGAAGAACGGGTAACAACCGCGTATTTACGGTTCGGCAACGCACCCATAGAACCGA
AGGTTTTACGACCAACCAACAACCACTGGTTGTAGGTAATCGCTTTGAACAACAACTGTTCACCTTTCGC
AGACCACGGAATATCCGGACCGTTACCAATAACACCGTTTTTAGAAATCGCAACCATCAAAGACAATTTC
ATAATTCTTCCTCAGAGGTTAACATTTTATTAGTAAGCATGCTCGTTTTGTCACCCGCTGATGCTTACCG
TTAATTAATATAATCACTTGTATTAAATAGACTTTCTCTAAAAATACAAGACACTCTGTTATTACAAATC
GTGCGTGCCGTCTATCCTGCTTGCAAGGCCAAATAGGCCGT
